Addgene plasmid #14650: pcDNA3 myc CIITA (P#808)
Depositing lab: Matija Peterlin. Depositing organization: University of California, San Francisco (UCSF). Publication: Tat competes with CIITA for the binding to P-TEFb and blocks the expression of MHC class II genes in HIV infection. Kanazawa S, Okamoto T, Peterlin BM. Immunity. 2000 Jan . 12(1):61-70. 10.1016/S1074-7613(00)80159-4 PubMed 10661406.
Backbone
  Vector backbone: pcDNA3
  Backbone manufacturer: Invitrogen
  Backbone size w/o insert (bp): 5500
  Vector type: Mammalian Expression
  Selectable markers: Neomycin (select with G418)
Growth in bacteria
  Bacterial resistance: Ampicillin, 100 μg/mL
  Growth temperature: 37°C
  Growth strain: DH5alpha
  Copy number: High Copy
Gene/Insert
  Gene/Insert name: CIITA (alt name: class II transactivator)
  Species: H. sapiens (human)
  Entrez Gene: CIITA (a.k.a. C2TA, CIITAIV, MHC2TA, NLRA)
  Tag / fusion protein: Myc (N terminal on insert)
  Cloning method: Restriction Enzyme; 5′ cloning site EcoRI (not destroyed); 3′ cloning site EcoRI (not destroyed)
  Sequencing primers: 5′ T7
Terms and licenses: Academic/Nonprofit Terms; Industry Terms: Not Available to Industry
Depositor comments: Please note that mutations Q21E, V176M, S1023A in CIITA were found during Addgene's quality control process compared to GenBank: AAA88861.1. These mutations should not affect plasmid function, as described in the associated publication.
How to cite: pcDNA3 myc CIITA (P#808) was a gift from Matija Peterlin (Addgene plasmid # 14650 ; http://n2t.net/addgene:14650 ; RRID:Addgene_14650)
