[The description below was written by a language model from this plasmid's Addgene catalogue record and pLannotate feature annotations shown in this document.]
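Description:
pcDNA3 myc CIITA (P#808) is a mammalian expression plasmid built on the Invitrogen pcDNA3 backbone and carrying the human class II transactivator (CIITA, also known as MHC2TA), the coactivator required for transcription from MHC class II promoters. The sequenced record is about 8.9 kb. In E. coli it is maintained at high copy through a ColE1/pUC-type origin and selected with ampicillin via the β-lactamase gene. An f1 origin is also present. For stable selection in mammalian cells, an SV40 enhancer/early promoter drives the neomycin phosphotransferase gene, followed by an SV40 polyadenylation signal, conferring G418 resistance. The annotation also flags short remnants typical of this backbone (lac promoter/operator, lacI, ble and bom fragments, and a brief match to an HIV-1 LTR just after the CMV promoter), which are unlikely to be functional parts of the design.

The expression cassette consists of the human CMV immediate-early enhancer and promoter, a T7 promoter, the CIITA open reading frame, an antisense SP6 promoter and the bovine growth hormone polyadenylation signal. The insert was cloned into EcoRI sites at both ends, and the catalogue entry lists a Myc epitope fused at the N terminus. The feature table does not annotate the tag separately, though there is unannotated sequence between the T7 promoter and the CIITA coding region where it would lie. Repository sequencing found three amino-acid differences from a GenBank reference (Q21E, V176M, S1023A), which are stated not to be expected to affect function. The associated publication studied competition between HIV Tat and CIITA for binding to P-TEFb and the resulting block of MHC class II gene expression. This suggests use for expressing detectable, Myc-tagged CIITA in transfected mammalian cells.
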