Features (pLannotate 1.2.2; 21 found; start..end, strand, type, name):
     18..347     +  promoter       SV40 promoter: SV40 enhancer and early promoter
    414..1205    +  CDS            neo: KKA2_KLEPN - Also known as kan, nptII. Experimental evidence at protein level: Swiss-Prot protein existence level 1. Resistance to kanamycin, neomycin, paromomycin, ribostamycin, butirosin and gentamicin B. From Klebsiella pneumoniae.
   1229..1387    +  CDS            ble (fragment): BLE_KLEPN - Experimental evidence at protein level: Swiss-Prot protein existence level 1. Binding protein with a strong affinity to the bleomycin family of antibiotics. Binds to CL990; an antimitotic-antibiotic compound. From Klebsiella pneumoniae.
   1382..1503    +  polyA_signal   SV40 poly(A) signal: SV40 polyadenylation signal
   1576..1592    -  protein_bind   lac operator: The lac repressor binds to the lac operator to inhibit transcription in E. coli. This inhibition can be relieved by adding lactose or isopropyl-β-D-thiogalactopyranoside (IPTG). lac repressor encoded by lacI
   1600..1630    -  promoter       lac promoter: promoter for the E. coli lac operon
   1645..1666    -  protein_bind   CAP binding site: CAP binding activates transcription in the presence of cAMP. E. coli catabolite activator protein
   1679..1771    -  CDS            lacI (fragment): lac repressor; lacI; The lac repressor binds to the lac operator to inhibit transcription in E. coli. This inhibition can be relieved by adding lactose or isopropyl-β-D-thiogalactopyranoside (IPTG).
   1954..2542    -  rep_origin     ori: high-copy-number ColE1/pMB1/pBR322/pUC origin of replication
   2713..3573    -  CDS            AmpR: β-lactamase; bla; confers resistance to ampicillin, carbenicillin, and related antibiotics
   3574..3678    -  promoter       AmpR promoter: bla
   3737..3789    -  misc_feature   bom (fragment): basis of mobility region from pBR322
   3944..4323    +  enhancer       CMV enhancer: human cytomegalovirus immediate early enhancer
   4324..4527    +  promoter       CMV promoter: human cytomegalovirus (CMV) immediate early promoter
   4523..4556    +  LTR            5' LTR (truncated) (fragment): truncated 5' long terminal repeat (LTR) from HIV-1
   4572..4590    +  promoter       T7 promoter: promoter for bacteriophage T7 RNA polymerase
   4704..8090    +  CDS            CIITA: C2TA_HUMAN - Also known as MHC2TA. Experimental evidence at protein level: Swiss-Prot protein existence level 1. Essential for transcriptional activity of the HLA class II promoter; activation is via the proximal promoter. No DNA binding of in vitro translated CIITA was detected. May act in a coactivator-like fashion through protein-protein interactions by contacting factors binding to the proximal MHC class II promoter, to elements of the transcription machinery, or both. Alternatively it may activate HLA class II transcription by modifying proteins that bind to the MHC class II promoter. Als
   8154..8172    -  promoter       SP6 promoter: promoter for bacteriophage SP6 RNA polymerase
   8198..8422    +  polyA_signal   bGH poly(A) signal: bovine growth hormone polyadenylation signal
   8426..8447    +  promoter       SV40 promoter (fragment): SV40 enhancer and early promoter
   8468..4       +  rep_origin     f1 ori (across the origin) (sequence partly withheld): f1 bacteriophage origin of replication; arrow indicates direction of (+) strand synthesis
>Addgene plasmid #14650 | pcDNA3 myc CIITA (P#808) | addgene full sequence | sequence record 316905 | Addgene NGS Result
AATTAATTCTGTGGAATGTGTGTCAGTTAGGGTGTGGAAAGTCCCCAGGCTCCCCAGCAGGCAGAAGTAT
GCAAAGCATGCATCTCAATTAGTCAGCAACCAGGTGTGGAAAGTCCCCAGGCTCCCCAGCAGGCAGAAGT
ATGCAAAGCATGCATCTCAATTAGTCAGCAACCATAGTCCCGCCCCTAACTCCGCCCATCCCGCCCCTAA
CTCCGCCCAGTTCCGCCCATTCTCCGCCCCATGGCTGACTAATTTTTTTTATTTATGCAGAGGCCGAGGC
CGCCTCTGCCTCTGAGCTATTCCAGAAGTAGTGAGGAGGCTTTTTTGGAGGCCTAGGCTTTTGCAAAAAG
CTCCCGGGAGCTTGTATATCCATTTTCGGATCTGATCAAGAGACAGGATGAGGATCGTTTCGCATGATTG
AACAAGATGGATTGCACGCAGGTTCTCCGGCCGCTTGGGTGGAGAGGCTATTCGGCTATGACTGGGCACA
ACAGACAATCGGCTGCTCTGATGCCGCCGTGTTCCGGCTGTCAGCGCAGGGGCGCCCGGTTCTTTTTGTC
AAGACCGACCTGTCCGGTGCCCTGAATGAACTGCAGGACGAGGCAGCGCGGCTATCGTGGCTGGCCACGA
CGGGCGTTCCTTGCGCAGCTGTGCTCGACGTTGTCACTGAAGCGGGAAGGGACTGGCTGCTATTGGGCGA
AGTGCCGGGGCAGGATCTCCTGTCATCTCACCTTGCTCCTGCCGAGAAAGTATCCATCATGGCTGATGCA
ATGCGGCGGCTGCATACGCTTGATCCGGCTACCTGCCCATTCGACCACCAAGCGAAACATCGCATCGAGC
GAGCACGTACTCGGATGGAAGCCGGTCTTGTCGATCAGGATGATCTGGACGAAGAGCATCAGGGGCTCGC
GCCAGCCGAACTGTTCGCCAGGCTCAAGGCGCGCATGCCCGACGGCGAGGATCTCGTCGTGACCCATGGC
GATGCCTGCTTGCCGAATATCATGGTGGAAAATGGCCGCTTTTCTGGATTCATCGACTGTGGCCGGCTGG
GTGTGGCGGACCGCTATCAGGACATAGCGTTGGCTACCCGTGATATTGCTGAAGAGCTTGGCGGCGAATG
GGCTGACCGCTTCCTCGTGCTTTACGGTATCGCCGCTCCCGATTCGCAGCGCATCGCCTTCTATCGCCTT
CTTGACGAGTTCTTCTGAGCGGGACTCTGGGGTTCGAAATGACCGACCAAGCGACGCCCAACCTGCCATC
ACGAGATTTCGATTCCACCGCCGCCTTCTATGAAAGGTTGGGCTTCGGAATCGTTTTCCGGGACGCCGGC
TGGATGATCCTCCAGCGCGGGGATCTCATGCTGGAGTTCTTCGCCCACCCCAACTTGTTTATTGCAGCTT
ATAATGGTTACAAATAAAGCAATAGCATCACAAATTTCACAAATAAAGCATTTTTTTCACTGCATTCTAG
TTGTGGTTTGTCCAAACTCATCAATGTATCTTATCATGTCTGTATACCGTCGACCTCTAGCTAGAGCTTG
GCGTAATCATGGTCATAGCTGTTTCCTGTGTGAAATTGTTATCCGCTCACAATTCCACACAACATACGAG
CCGGAAGCATAAAGTGTAAAGCCTGGGGTGCCTAATGAGTGAGCTAACTCACATTAATTGCGTTGCGCTC
ACTGCCCGCTTTCCAGTCGGGAAACCTGTCGTGCCAGCTGCATTAATGAATCGGCCAACGCGCGGGGAGA
GGCGGTTTGCGTATTGGGCGCTCTTCCGCTTCCTCGCTCACTGACTCGCTGCGCTCGGTCGTTCGGCTGC
GGCGAGCGGTATCAGCTCACTCAAAGGCGGTAATACGGTTATCCACAGAATCAGGGGATAACGCAGGAAA
GAACATGTGAGCAAAAGGCCAGCAAAAGGCCAGGAACCGTAAAAAGGCCGCGTTGCTGGCGTTTTTCCAT
AGGCTCCGCCCCCCTGACGAGCATCACAAAAATCGACGCTCAAGTCAGAGGTGGCGAAACCCGACAGGAC
TATAAAGATACCAGGCGTTTCCCCCTGGAAGCTCCCTCGTGCGCTCTCCTGTTCCGACCCTGCCGCTTAC
CGGATACCTGTCCGCCTTTCTCCCTTCGGGAAGCGTGGCGCTTTCTCATAGCTCACGCTGTAGGTATCTC
AGTTCGGTGTAGGTCGTTCGCTCCAAGCTGGGCTGTGTGCACGAACCCCCCGTTCAGCCCGACCGCTGCG
CCTTATCCGGTAACTATCGTCTTGAGTCCAACCCGGTAAGACACGACTTATCGCCACTGGCAGCAGCCAC
TGGTAACAGGATTAGCAGAGCGAGGTATGTAGGCGGTGCTACAGAGTTCTTGAAGTGGTGGCCTAACTAC
GGCTACACTAGAAGAACAGTATTTGGTATCTGCGCTCTGCTGAAGCCAGTTACCTTCGGAAAAAGAGTTG
GTAGCTCTTGATCCGGCAAACAAACCACCGCTGGTAGCGGTGGTTTTTTTGTTTGCAAGCAGCAGATTAC
GCGCAGAAAAAAAGGATCTCAAGAAGATCCTTTGATCTTTTCTACGGGGTCTGACGCTCAGTGGAACGAA
AACTCACGTTAAGGGATTTTGGTCATGAGATTATCAAAAAGGATCTTCACCTAGATCCTTTTAAATTAAA
AATGAAGTTTTAAATCAATCTAAAGTATATATGAGTAAACTTGGTCTGACAGTTACCAATGCTTAATCAG
TGAGGCACCTATCTCAGCGATCTGTCTATTTCGTTCATCCATAGTTGCCTGACTCCCCGTCGTGTAGATA
ACTACGATACGGGAGGGCTTACCATCTGGCCCCAGTGCTGCAATGATACCGCGAGACCCACGCTCACCGG
CTCCAGATTTATCAGCAATAAACCAGCCAGCCGGAAGGGCCGAGCGCAGAAGTGGTCCTGCAACTTTATC
CGCCTCCATCCAGTCTATTAATTGTTGCCGGGAAGCTAGAGTAAGTAGTTCGCCAGTTAATAGTTTGCGC
AACGTTGTTGCCATTGCTACAGGCATCGTGGTGTCACGCTCGTCGTTTGGTATGGCTTCATTCAGCTCCG
GTTCCCAACGATCAAGGCGAGTTACATGATCCCCCATGTTGTGCAAAAAAGCGGTTAGCTCCTTCGGTCC
TCCGATCGTTGTCAGAAGTAAGTTGGCCGCAGTGTTATCACTCATGGTTATGGCAGCACTGCATAATTCT
CTTACTGTCATGCCATCCGTAAGATGCTTTTCTGTGACTGGTGAGTACTCAACCAAGTCATTCTGAGAAT
AGTGTATGCGGCGACCGAGTTGCTCTTGCCCGGCGTCAATACGGGATAATACCGCGCCACATAGCAGAAC
TTTAAAAGTGCTCATCATTGGAAAACGTTCTTCGGGGCGAAAACTCTCAAGGATCTTACCGCTGTTGAGA
TCCAGTTCGATGTAACCCACTCGTGCACCCAACTGATCTTCAGCATCTTTTACTTTCACCAGCGTTTCTG
GGTGAGCAAAAACAGGAAGGCAAAATGCCGCAAAAAAGGGAATAAGGGCGACACGGAAATGTTGAATACT
CATACTCTTCCTTTTTCAATATTATTGAAGCATTTATCAGGGTTATTGTCTCATGAGCGGATACATATTT
GAATGTATTTAGAAAAATAAACAAATAGGGGTTCCGCGCACATTTCCCCGAAAAGTGCCACCTGACGTCG
ACGGATCGGGAGATCTCCCGATCCCCTATGGTGCACTCTCAGTACAATCTGCTCTGATGCCGCATAGTTA
AGCCAGTATCTGCTCCCTGCTTGTGTGTTGGAGGTCGCTGAGTAGTGCGCGAGCAAAATTTAAGCTACAA
CAAGGCAAGGCTTGACCGACAATTGCATGAAGAATCTGCTTAGGGTTAGGCGTTTTGCGCTGCTTCGCGA
TGTACGGGCCAGATATACGCGTTGACATTGATTATTGACTAGTTATTAATAGTAATCAATTACGGGGTCA
TTAGTTCATAGCCCATATATGGAGTTCCGCGTTACATAACTTACGGTAAATGGCCCGCCTGGCTGACCGC
CCAACGACCCCCGCCCATTGACGTCAATAATGACGTATGTTCCCATAGTAACGCCAATAGGGACTTTCCA
TTGACGTCAATGGGTGGAGTATTTACGGTAAACTGCCCACTTGGCAGTACATCAAGTGTATCATATGCCA
AGTACGCCCCCTATTGACGTCAATGACGGTAAATGGCCCGCCTGGCATTATGCCCAGTACATGACCTTAT
GGGACTTTCCTACTTGGCAGTACATCTACGTATTAGTCATCGCTATTACCATGGTGATGCGGTTTTGGCA
GTACATCAATGGGCGTGGATAGCGGTTTGACTCACGGGGATTTCCAAGTCTCCACCCCATTGACGTCAAT
GGGAGTTTGTTTTGGCACCAAAATCAACGGGACTTTCCAAAATGTCGTAACAACTCCGCCCCATTGACGC
AAATGGGCGGTAGGCGTGTACGGTGGGAGGTCTATATAAGCAGAGCTCTCTGGCTAACTAGAGAACCCAC
TGCTTACTGGCTTATCGAAATTAATACGACTCACTATAGGGAGACCCAAGCTTGGTACCGAGCTCGGATC
CACTAGTAACGGCCGCCAGTGTGCTGGAATTCATGCCGGAGCAGAAGCTGATATCCGAGGAGGACCTGGC
CATGGCCGGATCCCGTTGCCTGGCTCCACGCCCTGCTGGGTCCTACCTGTCAGAGCCCCAAGGCAGCTCA
GAGTGTGCCACCATGGAGTTGGGGCCCCTAGAAGGTGGCTACCTGGAGCTTCTTAACAGCGATGCTGACC
CCCTGTGCCTCTACCACTTCTATGACCAGATGGACCTGGCTGGAGAAGAAGAGATTGAACTCTACTCAGA
ACCCGACACAGACACCATCAACTGCGACCAGTTCAGCAGGCTGTTGTGTGACATGGAAGGTGATGAAGAG
ACCAGGGAGGCTTATGCCAATATCGCGGAACTGGACCAGTATGTCTTCCAGGACTCCCAGCTGGAGGGCC
TGAGCAAGGACATTTTCAAGCACATAGGACCAGATGAAGTGATCGGTGAGAGTATGGAGATGCCAGCAGA
AGTTGGGCAGAAAAGTCAGAAAAGACCCTTCCCAGAGGAGCTTCCGGCAGACCTGAAGCACTGGAAGCCA
GCTGAGCCCCCCACTGTGGTGACTGGCAGTCTCCTAGTGGGACCAATGAGCGACTGCTCCACCCTGCCCT
GCCTGCCACTGCCTGCGCTGTTCAACCAGGAGCCAGCCTCCGGCCAGATGCGCCTGGAGAAAACCGACCA
GATTCCCATGCCTTTCTCCAGTTCCTCGTTGAGCTGCCTGAATCTCCCTGAGGGACCCATCCAGTTTGTC
CCCACCATCTCCACTCTGCCCCATGGGCTCTGGCAAATCTCTGAGGCTGGAACAGGGGTCTCCAGTATAT
TCATCTACCATGGTGAGGTGCCCCAGGCCAGCCAAGTACCCCCTCCCAGTGGATTCACTGTCCACGGCCT
CCCAACATCTCCAGACCGGCCAGGCTCCACCAGCCCCTTCGCTCCATCAGCCACTGACCTGCCCAGCATG
CCTGAACCTGCCCTGACCTCCCGAGCAAACATGACAGAGCACAAGACGTCCCCCACCCAATGCCCGGCAG
CTGGAGAGGTCTCCAACAAGCTTCCAAAATGGCCTGAGCCGGTGGAGCAGTTCTACCGCTCACTGCAGGA
CACGTATGGTGCCGAGCCCGCAGGCCCGGATGGCATCCTAGTGGAGGTGGATCTGGTGCAGGCCAGGCTG
GAGAGGAGCAGCAGCAAGAGCCTGGAGCGGGAACTGGCCACCCCGGACTGGGCAGAACGGCAGCTGGCCC
AAGGAGGCCTGGCTGAGGTGCTGTTGGCTGCCAAGGAGCACCGGCGGCCGCGTGAGACACGAGTGATTGC
TGTGCTGGGCAAAGCTGGTCAGGGCAAGAGCTATTGGGCTGGGGCAGTGAGCCGGGCCTGGGCTTGTGGC
CGGCTTCCCCAGTACGACTTTGTCTTCTCTGTCCCCTGCCATTGCTTGAACCGTCCGGGGGATGCCTATG
GCCTGCAGGATCTGCTCTTCTCCCTGGGCCCACAGCCACTCGTGGCGGCCGATGAGGTTTTCAGCCACAT
CTTGAAGAGACCTGACCGCGTTCTGCTCATCCTAGACGCCTTCGAGGAGCTGGAAGCGCAAGATGGCTTC
CTGCACAGCACGTGCGGACCGGCACCGGCGGAGCCCTGCTCCCTCCGGGGGCTGCTGGCCGGCCTTTTCC
AGAAGAAGCTGCTCCGAGGTTGCACCCTCCTCCTCACAGCCCGGCCCCGGGGCCGCCTGGTCCAGAGCCT
GAGCAAGGCCGACGCCCTATTTGAGCTGTCCGGCTTCTCCATGGAGCAGGCCCAGGCATACGTGATGCGC
TACTTTGAGAGCTCAGGGATGACAGAGCACCAAGACAGAGCCCTGACGCTCCTCCGGGACCGGCCACTTC
TTCTCAGTCACAGCCACAGCCCTACTTTGTGCCGGGCAGTGTGCCAGCTCTCAGAGGCCCTGCTGGAGCT
TGGGGAGGACGCCAAGCTGCCCTCCACGCTCACGGGACTCTATGTCGGCCTGCTGGGCCGTGCAGCCCTC
GACAGCCCCCCCGGGGCCCTGGCAGAGCTGGCCAAGCTGGCCTGGGAGCTGGGCCGCAGACATCAAAGTA
CCCTACAGGAGGACCAGTTCCCATCCGCAGACGTGAGGACCTGGGCGATGGCCAAAGGCTTAGTCCAACA
CCCACCGCGGGCCGCAGAGTCCGAGCTGGCCTTCCCCAGCTTCCTCCTGCAATGCTTCCTGGGGGCCCTG
TGGCTGGCTCTGAGTGGCGAAATCAAGGACAAGGAGCTCCCGCAGTACCTAGCATTGACCCCAAGGAAGA
AGAGGCCCTATGACAACTGGCTGGAGGGCGTGCCACGCTTTCTGGCTGGGCTGATCTTCCAGCCTCCCGC
CCGCTGCCTGGGAGCCCTACTCGGGCCATCGGCGGCTGCCTCGGTGGACAGGAAGCAGAAGGTGCTTGCG
AGGTACCTGAAGCGGCTGCAGCCGGGGACACTGCGGGCGCGGCAGCTGCTTGAGCTGCTGCACTGCGCCC
ACGAGGCCGAGGAGGCTGGAATTTGGCAGCACGTGGTACAGGAGCTCCCCGGCCGCCTCTCTTTTCTGGG
CACCCGCCTCACGCCTCCTGATGCACATGTACTGGGCAAGGCCTTGGAGGCGGCGGGCCAAGACTTCTCC
CTGGACCTCCGCAGCACTGGCATTTGCCCCTCTGGATTGGGGAGCCTCGTGGGACTCAGCTGTGTCACCC
GTTTCAGGGCTGCCTTGAGCGACACGGTGGCGCTGTGGGAGTCCCTGCGGCAGCATGGGGAGACCAAGCT
ACTTCAGGCAGCAGAGGAGAAGTTCACCATCGAGCCTTTCAAAGCCAAGTCCCTGAAGGATGTGGAAGAC
CTGGGAAAGCTTGTGCAGACTCAGAGGACGAGAAGTTCCTCGGAAGACACAGCTGGGGAGCTCCCTGCTG
TTCGGGACCTAAAGAAACTGGAGTTTGCGCTGGGCCCTGTCTCAGGCCCCCAGGCTTTCCCCAAACTGGT
GCGGATCCTCACGGCCTTTTCCTCCCTGCAGCATCTGGACCTGGATGCGCTGAGTGAGAACAAGATCGGG
GACGAGGGTGTCTCGCAGCTCTCAGCCACCTTCCCCCAGCTGAAGTCCTTGGAAACCCTCAATCTGGCCC
AGAACAACATCACTGACCTGGGTGCCTACAAACTCGCCGAGGCCCTGCCTTCGCTCGCTGCATCCCTGCT
CAGGCTAAGCTTGTACAATAACTGCATCTGCGACGTGGGAGCCGAGAGCTTGGCTCGTGTGCTTCCGGAC
ATGGTGTCCCTCCGGGTGATGGACGTCCAGTACAACAAGTTCACGGCTGCCGGGGCCCAGCAGCTCGCTG
CCAGCCTTCGGAGGTGTCCTCATGTGGAGACGCTGGCGATGTGGACGCCCACCATCCCATTCAGTGTCCA
GGAACACCTGCAACAACAGGATTCACGGATCAGCCTGAGATGAGAATTCTGCAGATATCCATCACACTGG
CGGCCGCTCGAGCATGCATCTAGAGGGCCCTATTCTATAGTGTCACCTAAATGCTAGAGCTCGCTGATCA
GCCTCGACTGTGCCTTCTAGTTGCCAGCCATCTGTTGTTTGCCCCTCCCCCGTGCCTTCCTTGACCCTGG
AAGGTGCCACTCCCACTGTCCTTTCCTAATAAAATGAGGAAATTGCATCGCATTGTCTGAGTAGGTGTCA
TTCTATTCTGGGGGGTGGGGTGGGGCAGGACAGCAAGGGGGAGGATTGGGAAGACAATAGCAGGCATGCT
GGGGATGCGGTGGGCTCTATGGCTTCTGAGGCGGAAAGAACCAGCTGGGGCTCTAGGGGGTATCCCC
[124 nt withheld, positions 8468-8591]
C
[91 nt withheld, positions 8593-8683]
A
[49 nt withheld, positions 8685-8733]
CCTTTGACGTTGGAGTCCACGTTCTTT
[37 nt withheld, positions 8761-8797]
ACCCTATCTCGGTCTATTCTTTTGATTTATAAGGGATTTTGCCGATTTCGGCCTATTGGTTAAAAAATGA
GCTGATTTAACAAAAATTTAACGCG
