>Addgene plasmid #14650 | pcDNA3 myc CIITA (P#808) | addgene partial sequence | sequence record 21209 | CMV-F 5'-CGCAAATGGGCGGTAGGCGTG-3'
CGNGGGNCATTAGCAGAGCTCTCTGGCTACTAGAGAACCCACTGCTTACTGGCTTATCGAAATTAATACG
ACTNACTATAGGGAGACCCAAGCTTGGTACCGAGCTCGGATCCACTAGTAACGGCCGCCAGTGTGCTGGA
ATTCATGCCGGAGCAGAAGCTGATATCCGAGGAGGACCTGGCCATGGCCGGATCCCGTTGCCTGGCTCCA
CGCCCTGCTGGGTCCTACCTGTCAGAGCCCCAAGGCAGCTCAGAGTGTGCCACCATGGAGTTGGGGCCCC
TAGAAGGTGGCTACCTGGAGCTTCTTAACAGCGATGCTGACCCCCTGTGCCTCTACCACTTCTATGACCA
GATGGACCTGGCTGGAGAAGAAGAGATTGAACTCTACTCAGAACCCGACACAGACACCATCAACTGCGAC
CAGTTCAGCAGGCTGTTGTGTGACATGGAAGGTGATGAAGAGACCAGGGAGGCTTATGCCAATATCGCGG
AACTGGACCAGTATGTCTTCCAGGACTCCCAGCTGGAGGGCCTGAGCAAGGACATTTTCAAGCACATAGG
ACCAGATGAAGTGATCGGTGAGAGTATGGAGATGCCAGCAGAAGTTGGGCAGAAAAGTCAGAAAAGACCC
TTCCCAGAGGAGCTTCCGGCAGACCTGAAGCACTGGAAGCCAGCTGAGCCCCCCACTGTGGTGACTGGCA
GTCTCCTAGTGGGACCAATGAGCGACTGCTCCACCCTGCCCTGCCTGCCACTGNCTGCGCTNTTNAANCA
AGAACCAGCCTCCGGC
